>Addgene plasmid #231364 | pAAV.Ple155-CI-mRuby2-W3SL_BbsI(GGA) | addgene full sequence | sequence record 459911 | Addgene NGS Result
AAAACCTCTGACACATGCAGCTCCCGGAGACGGTCACAGCTTGTCTGTAAGCGGATGCCGGGAGCAGACA
AGCCCGTCAGGGCGCGTCAGCGGGTGTTGGCGGGTGTCGGGGCTGGCTTAACTATGCGGCATCAGAGCAG
ATTGTACTGAGAGTGCACCATAAAATTGTAAACGTTAATATTTTGTTAAAATTCGCGTTAAATTTTTGTT
AAATCAGCTCATTTTTTAACCAATAGACCGAAATCGGCAAAATCCCTTATAAATCAAAAGAATAGCCCGA
GATAGAGT
[37 nt withheld, positions 289-325]
AAAGAACGTGGACTCCAACGTCAAAGG
[141 nt withheld, positions 353-493]
G
[46 nt withheld, positions 495-540]
A
[95 nt withheld, positions 542-636]
TATGCGGTGTGAAATACCGCACAGATGCGTAAGGAGAAAATACCGCATCAGGCGCCCCTGCAGGCAGCTG
CGCGCTCGCTCGCTCACTGAGGCCGCCCGGGCAAAGCCCGGGCGTCGGGCGACCTTTGGTCGCCCGGCCT
CAGTGAGCGAGCGAGCGCGCAGAGAGGGAGTGGCCAACTCCATCACTAGGGGTTCCTGCGGCCGCCTCGA
GTCAGCAGATTGAAGAAGCCCTCCTGGTCTGGGGAGCCCGCCTGGGGACAGACTCGCTCAGTCTGGTTGG
CCCTTCAGCTTGGGGGCCCCTCCCCAAACTTCCTAGCCAGCTTGCTCACACCCTGACCCCGGGGCCTGCC
GTCCCCACTTCCTCAGCTCTCACCATGGTCCCCGCCGATCCTCTCTGCAGAGCTGTTCTGAATGAGACAT
GAGTCTCCTTCCCAATCCCGGCCCCCGCCCCAGGGGCCCTGGCCAGCAGTGCCACTTCACGTGGTACCGC
TTCAAGGGACAGGCTCCGATGCGTGTCCCGCCGTCCTAGATTGGGGCCTGATGAGTGTGGCCTGGGAGCT
GGGACACGAATCAGGGAAACATGGCCCAGGAGCTACCCCCAGGTCCCAGCATCTCCCATCAATAGGGGTC
CACACGGAGAGCCCTGCCCTCTGCCCTGGGGCCTGGCACTCAGACCCCCAAGCCCACCAGCCCCTTTCTA
CAGCCACAACTGGGTCAGGGGGTCCTAGGAGACTCACTCGTTAATTAGGTGCCCTACAAACTAATTAGTC
TTGTCAATCATGGGCTCTGAGACCTTGAGCTGGGGGTGGGGTGGGGGCAGGGCCCTCTCACCTCGGCACA
GGGGCCTGAGCCTTCCTCCGTCTTCTCCTCCTGATCCGGACACTTCATTGGCATAGAGGGAGAGAGTGTG
AACTTGGCCCTTTGTGGAACAGAGGAGGCTCGGGCAGAGGTGGTGATAGTGCAGCCCATTCATTCTGAGA
TGAAACTTCCACTGGTTTCCGTAAAGACGTCTTGGGGAGGGAAGGGAAGGGGATGGGGACCTCCCAGTGG
TATCCCCTGCTTGGGCACTGAGGGAAAGCCACAGTGGCTCGGGGTAAAAGGCAGGGACATCCTCTCCCCG
CCTGCCTCTGTCCCCAGGGAGTCTCGCCTCCTGTTCCCACCTGGGGCTAGGGTGATAGAGGAGAGGAGAT
AGCTCAACCTGGCATTTAGGTGGTGTGGGAACAGGAGACCCCAGACTTTCTTGTTTTGGGGTCTGGGGCA
GGCAACCAGGCTCCAGGGACAGTGAGTTGAAGGAAGGGTGGCTGGGAGACCCCTTGACTTGCTGCCAAGG
AGACAGAGCTGGAGCTAGGGTGGCGGGTGGTGTCTGAGGCAGGTGCAGAGAGGGAGGGAGGGAAGGGGCC
TTTGACTCCAACCTCCTTTTTCTTTACCGACTGCAGGTGGCAGCTGCCCTTCCAGGAGCCAGTGGGGGAA
CCTGGGTGGCTGGGTGGGGACACCTGCAAGTCCTCCCTAAGCCAGCTACCACCCTACACTGTTGGCCTCC
CTTCTCCAACTGTGGGGACGCTGCTCAGGCCTTTTGTGACATCACACCTGAGAGTCCCTGGGGTCCAGTC
ATTGCTGCTGGGCACAGCGAGGTCCAAGCTCAGGTCGCCCTGCCCCCTACCCACCATGCCAGATCCAGCA
TCGTTGTGGGCAAACAATTATCTGGATGATCTTTATGGGGCTTAAGCTTGGGTGGGAGCAGATGGGGCAT
GAGCTGGGGATTTGGGGATGGGGGGAATCCACACCCCCACGTCCTGGACGTTTAAAAGGCCCTCTCTGGC
ACTGGGCCGGGGCAGAGGCCAGCAGAAAAGTGACTGGAGTCCAGGCGCGCCGAAGTTGGTCGTGAGGCAC
TGGGCAGGTAAGTATCAAGGTTACAAGACAGGTTTAAGGAGACCAATAGAAACTGGGCTTGTCGAGACAG
AGAAGACTCTTGCGTTTCTGATAGGCACCTATTGGTCTTACTGACATCCACTTTGCCTTTCTCTCCACAG
ACCGGTGCCACCATGGTGAGCAAGGGAGAGGAACTCATCAAGGAGAACATGCGCATGAAGGTAGTCATGG
AAGGGTCTGTGAATGGGCATCAGTTCAAGTGCACAGGGGAAGGTGAAGGGAATCCCTACATGGGTACTCA
GACCATGAGGATCAAGGTTATTGAAGGTGGCCCTCTCCCGTTTGCCTTCGACATTCTTGCCACTAGCTTC
ATGTATGGCAGTCGGACCTTCATCAAGTACCCCAAAGGCATTCCAGACTTCTTCAAACAGTCCTTTCCAG
AGGGCTTCACATGGGAAAGGGTGACCCGTTACGAGGATGGTGGTGTGGTCACAGTCATGCAGGACACTAG
TCTGGAGGACGGATGTCTGGTCTATCACGTGCAAGTGAGAGGGGTGAACTTTCCCTCCAATGGGCCTGTG
ATGCAGAAGAAAACCAAAGGGTGGGAGCCAAACACAGAGATGATGTATCCTGCAGATGGAGGACTGAGAG
GCTATACGCACATGGCTCTGAAGGTTGACGGAGGAGGCCACTTGTCATGCTCATTTGTGACCACGTACAG
GAGCAAGAAAACTGTCGGCAACATCAAAATGCCTGGCATACATGCGGTTGATCACCGCTTGGAACGACTG
GAGGAGTCTGACAACGAGATGTTTGTGGTACAACGGGAACATGCAGTTGCCAAGTTTGCTGGCCTTGGCG
GAGGAATGGATGAGCTGTACAAATGAGAATTCATAATCAACCTCTGGATTACAAAATTTGTGAAAGATTG
ACTGGTATTCTTAACTATGTTGCTCCTTTTACGCTATGTGGATACGCTGCTTTAATGCCTTTGTATCATG
CTATTGCTTCCCGTATGGCTTTCATTTTCTCCTCCTTGTATAAATCCTGGTTAGTTCTTGCCACGGCGGA
ACTCATCGCCGCCTGCCTTGCCCGCTGCTGGACAGGGGCTCGGCTGTTGGGCACTGACAATTCCGTGGTG
TTTATTTGTGAAATTTGTGATGCTATTGCTTTATTTGTAACCATCTAGCTTTATTTGTGAAATTTGTGAT
GCTATTGCTTTATTTGTAACCATTATAAGCTGCAATAAACAAGTTAACAACAACAATTGCATTCATTTTA
TGTTTCAGGTTCAGGGGGAGATGTGGGAGGTTTTTTAAACAAGTGTCTGGTGAGGGTCTTCGGTACCAAG
AAGACCTAGTCACGTCAGGTACCTTGGGCCGCAGGAACCCCTAGTGATGGAGTTGGCCACTCCCTCTCTG
CGCGCTCGCTCGCTCACTGAGGCCGGGCGACCAAAGGTCGCCCGACGCCCGGGCTTTGCCCGAGCGGCCT
CAGTGAGCGAGCGAGCGCGCAGCTGCCTGCAGGACATGTGAGCAAAAGGCCAGCAAAAGGCCAGGAACCG
TAAAAAGGCCGCGTTGCTGGCGTTTTTCCATAGGCTCCGCCCCCCTGACGAGCATCACAAAAATCGACGC
TCAAGTCAGAGGTGGCGAAACCCGACAGGACTATAAAGATACCAGGCGTTTCCCCCTGGAAGCTCCCTCG
TGCGCTCTCCTGTTCCGACCCTGCCGCTTACCGGATACCTGTCCGCCTTTCTCCCTTCGGGAAGCGTGGC
GCTTTCTCATAGCTCACGCTGTAGGTATCTCAGTTCGGTGTAGGTCGTTCGCTCCAAGCTGGGCTGTGTG
CACGAACCCCCCGTTCAGCCCGACCGCTGCGCCTTATCCGGTAACTATCGTCTTGAGTCCAACCCGGTAA
GACACGACTTATCGCCACTGGCAGCAGCCACTGGTAACAGGATTAGCAGAGCGAGGTATGTAGGCGGTGC
TACAGAGTTCTTGAAGTGGTGGCCTAACTACGGCTACACTAGAAGAACAGTATTTGGTATCTGCGCTCTG
CTGAAGCCAGTTACCTTCGGAAAAAGAGTTGGTAGCTCTTGATCCGGCAAACAAACCACCGCTGGTAGCG
GTGGTTTTTTTGTTTGCAAGCAGCAGATTACGCGCAGAAAAAAAGGATCTCAAGAAGATCCTTTGATCTT
TTCTACGGGGTCTGACGCTCAGTGGAACGAAAACTCACGTTAAGGGATTTTGGTCATGAGATTATCAAAA
AGGATCTTCACCTAGATCCTTTTAAATTAAAAATGAAGTTTTAAATCAATCTAAAGTATATATGAGTAAA
CTTGGTCTGACAGTTACCAATGCTTAATCAGTGAGGCACCTATCTCAGCGATCTGTCTATTTCGTTCATC
CATAGTTGCCTGACTCCCCGTCGTGTAGATAACTACGATACGGGAGGGCTTACCATCTGGCCCCAGTGCT
GCAATGATACCGCGGCTTCCACGCTCACCGGCTCCAGATTTATCAGCAATAAACCAGCCAGCCGGAAGGG
CCGAGCGCAGAAGTGGTCCTGCAACTTTATCCGCCTCCATCCAGTCTATTAATTGTTGCCGGGAAGCTAG
AGTAAGTAGTTCGCCAGTTAATAGTTTGCGCAACGTTGTTGCCATTGCTACAGGCATCGTGGTGTCACGC
TCGTCGTTTGGTATGGCTTCATTCAGCTCCGGTTCCCAACGATCAAGGCGAGTTACATGATCCCCCATGT
TGTGCAAAAAAGCGGTTAGCTCCTTCGGTCCTCCGATCGTTGTCAGAAGTAAGTTGGCCGCAGTGTTATC
ACTCATGGTTATGGCAGCACTGCATAATTCTCTTACTGTCATGCCATCCGTAAGATGCTTTTCTGTGACT
GGTGAGTACTCAACCAAGTCATTCTGAGAATAGTGTATGCGGCGACCGAGTTGCTCTTGCCCGGCGTCAA
TACGGGATAATACCGCGCCACATAGCAGAACTTTAAAAGTGCTCATCATTGGAAAACGTTCTTCGGGGCG
AAAACTCTCAAGGATCTTACCGCTGTTGAGATCCAGTTCGATGTAACCCACTCGTGCACCCAACTGATCT
TCAGCATCTTTTACTTTCACCAGCGTTTCTGGGTGAGCAAAAACAGGAAGGCAAAATGCCGCAAAAAAGG
GAATAAGGGCGACACGGAAATGTTGAATACTCATACTCTTCCTTTTTCAATATTATTGAAGCATTTATCA
GGGTTATTGTCTCATGAGCGGATACATATTTGAATGTATTTAGAAAAATAAACAAATAGGGGTTCCGCGC
ACATTTCCCCGAAAAGTGCCACCTGACGTCTAAGAAACCATTATTATCATGACATTAACCTATAAAAATA
GGCGTATCACGAGGCCCTTTCGTCTCGCGCGTTTCGGTGATGACGGTG
Features (pLannotate 1.2.2; 15 found; start..end, strand, type, name):
    113..162     +  misc_feature   bom (fragment): basis of mobility region from pBR322
    163..618     -  rep_origin     f1 ori (sequence partly withheld): f1 bacteriophage origin of replication; arrow indicates direction of (+) strand synthesis
    637..688     +  misc_feature   bom (fragment): basis of mobility region from pBR322
    693..833     -  repeat_region  AAV2 ITR: inverted terminal repeat of adeno-associated virus serotype 2 inverted
   2534..2666    +  intron         chimeric intron: chimera between introns from human β-globin and immunoglobulin heavy chain genes
   2679..3389    +  CDS            mRuby2: mRuby2 is a basic (constitutively fluorescent) red fluorescent protein published in 2012, derived from Entacmaea quadricolor. It has moderate acid sensitivity.
   3401..3558    +  misc_feature   WPRE (fragment): woodchuck hepatitis virus posttranscriptional regulatory element
   3564..3648    +  misc_feature   WPRE (fragment): woodchuck hepatitis virus posttranscriptional regulatory element
   3647..3690    -  polyA_signal   SV40 poly(A) signal (fragment): SV40 polyadenylation signal
   3694..3761    -  polyA_signal   SV40 poly(A) signal (fragment): SV40 polyadenylation signal
   3889..4029    +  repeat_region  AAV2 ITR: inverted terminal repeat of adeno-associated virus serotype 2 inverted
   4091..4679    -  rep_origin     ori: high-copy-number ColE1/pMB1/pBR322/pUC origin of replication
   4850..5710    -  CDS            AmpR: β-lactamase; bla; confers resistance to ampicillin, carbenicillin, and related antibiotics
   5711..5815    -  promoter       AmpR promoter: bla
   5910..11      +  CDS            rop (fragment) (across the origin): Rop protein, which maintains plasmids at low copy number; rop
