[The description below was written by a language model from this plasmid's Addgene catalogue record and pLannotate feature annotations shown in this document.]
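Description:
pAAV.Ple155-CI-mRuby2-W3SL_BbsI(GGA) is a 5.9 kb AAV transfer plasmid on a pAAV backbone, intended for packaging a recombinant adeno-associated virus genome. It is propagated in bacteria through a high-copy ColE1/pUC-type origin and selected with ampicillin via the β-lactamase gene and its native promoter. An f1 phage origin and small remnants of pBR322 bom and rop sequences also sit in the backbone. Two AAV2 inverted terminal repeats flank the payload and provide the cis signals for genome replication and encapsidation. The record's use of a recombination-deficient stable strain is consistent with the known instability of ITRs.

Between the ITRs, the expression cassette is driven by Ple155. The annotation software did not label this promoter, but it presumably occupies the roughly 1.7 kb unannotated stretch between the left ITR and the intron. It is followed by a chimeric β-globin/immunoglobulin intron (the "CI" in the name), which generally enhances expression through splicing, and then the red fluorescent protein mRuby2. The W3SL element appears in the table as WPRE fragments adjoining SV40 poly(A) signal fragments, consistent with a compact combined post-transcriptional enhancer and polyadenylation unit that saves packaging capacity.

The plasmid also carries a BbsI-based Golden Gate acceptor cassette for inserting additional elements such as one or more sgRNA expression cassettes. Its position is not annotated. Unmodified, the construct serves as a "no guide" control expressing only the mRuby2 reporter under Ple155.
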