Addgene plasmid #231364: pAAV.Ple155-CI-mRuby2-W3SL_BbsI(GGA)
Purpose: Ple155-driven mRuby2, containing cassette for BbsI-based Golden Gate assembly (e.g. of sgRNA cassette(s)). Can be used as 'no guide' control.
Depositing lab: Viviana Gradinaru. Depositing organization: California Institute of Technology. Publication: Spatial genomics of AAV vectors reveals mechanism of transcriptional crosstalk that enables targeted delivery of large genetic cargo. Coughlin GM, Borsos M, Barcelona BH, Appling N, Mayfield AMH, Mackey ED, Eser RA, Jackson CR, Chen X, Kumar SR, Gradinaru V. Nat Biotechnol. 2025 Mar 20. doi: 10.1038/s41587-025-02565-4. PubMed 40113953.
Backbone
  Vector backbone: pAAV
  Vector type: AAV
Growth in bacteria
  Bacterial resistance: Ampicillin, 100 μg/mL
  Growth temperature: 30°C
  Growth strain: NEB Stable
  Copy number: High Copy
Gene/Insert
  Gene/Insert name: mRuby2
  Species: Other
  Insert size (bp): 714
  Cloning method: Gibson Cloning
Terms and licenses: Academic/Nonprofit Terms; Industry Terms: Not Available to Industry
How to cite: pAAV.Ple155-CI-mRuby2-W3SL_BbsI(GGA) was a gift from Viviana Gradinaru (Addgene plasmid # 231364 ; http://n2t.net/addgene:231364 ; RRID:Addgene_231364)
